Addgene plasmid #232727: PE-pegRNA(BG)-nsgRNA(BG)
Purpose: A dual-targeting vector that contains PE3 system guide RNAs against BFP (pegRNA(BG) and nsgRNA(BG)) with restriction enzyme sites for insertion of target site guide RNAS (pegRNAs(TS) and nsgRNA(TS)).
Depositing lab: David Brafman. Depositing organization: Arizona State University. Publication: PINE-TREE enables highly efficient genetic modification of human cell lines. Frisch C, Kostes WW, Galyon B, Whitman B, Tekel SJ, Standage-Beier K, Srinivasan G, Wang X, Brafman DA. Mol Ther Nucleic Acids. 2023 Jul 17;33:483-492. doi: 10.1016/j.omtn.2023.07.007. eCollection 2023 Sep 12. PubMed 37588683.
Backbone
  Vector backbone: pUC19
  Vector type: Mammalian Expression, CRISPR
Growth in bacteria
  Bacterial resistance: Ampicillin, 100 μg/mL
  Growth temperature: 37°C
  Growth strain: DH5alpha
  Copy number: High Copy
Gene/Insert
  Gene/Insert name: pegRNA(BG), nsgRNA(BG), pegRNAs(TS), nsgRNA(TS)
  gRNA/shRNA sequence: pegRNA(BG): CACCGCTCGTGACCACCCTGACCCA; nsgRNA(BG): CACCGGACGTAGCCTTCGGGCATGG;
  Promoter: U6
  Cloning method: Restriction Enzyme; 5′ cloning site EcoRI (not destroyed); 3′ cloning site PstI (not destroyed)
  Sequencing primers: 5′ M13 Forward; 3′ M13 Reverse
Resource information
  A portion of this plasmid was derived from a plasmid made by: The U6 promoters are from pHSG1C3 (Plasmid #164423).
Terms and licenses: Academic/Nonprofit Terms; Industry Terms: Not Available to Industry
How to cite: PE-pegRNA(BG)-nsgRNA(BG) was a gift from David Brafman (Addgene plasmid # 232727 ; http://n2t.net/addgene:232727 ; RRID:Addgene_232727)
