[The description below was written by a language model from this plasmid's Addgene catalogue record and pLannotate feature annotations shown in this document.]
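Description:
PE-pegRNA(BG)-nsgRNA(BG) is a small (about 3.5 kb) pUC19-based guide RNA expression plasmid for prime editing in mammalian cells. It is propagated in E. coli as a high-copy plasmid through the pUC/ColE1-type origin and selected with ampicillin via the β-lactamase gene. Remnants of the pUC19 lac region (lacZα fragment, lac promoter and operator, CAP site, partial multiple cloning site) flank the insert, which sits between retained EcoRI and PstI sites. It carries no Cas9 or prime editor coding sequence, so the editor protein must be supplied from another construct.

The payload consists of two tandem cassettes, each driven by a human U6 RNA polymerase III promoter and carrying a Streptococcus pyogenes Cas9 guide RNA scaffold. According to the record, these express the two RNAs of a PE3 system directed against BFP: a pegRNA, which combines a spacer and scaffold with a 3′ extension templating the edit, and a nicking sgRNA that cuts the non-edited strand to favour incorporation of the edit. The short annotated matches to GFP-family proteins (msGFP2 and mVenus fragments) lie immediately after the first scaffold and immediately before the second. Those positions fit the pegRNA 3′ extension and the nicking guide spacer, both of which derive from fluorescent protein sequence, rather than any expressed reporter. A further partial scaffold fragment follows the second cassette.

The plasmid is described as a dual-targeting vector. Restriction sites allow a pegRNA and nicking sgRNA for a genomic target site of interest to be added alongside the BFP-directed pair. The "BG" label suggests a BFP-to-GFP conversion used as a reporter of editing, although the record does not spell this out. The associated publication concerns efficient genetic modification of human cell lines.
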