Features (pLannotate 1.2.2; 18 found; start..end, strand, type, name):
    247..1107    -  CDS            AmpR: β-lactamase; bla; confers resistance to ampicillin, carbenicillin, and related antibiotics
   1108..1212    -  promoter       AmpR promoter: bla
   1307..1342    +  CDS            rop (fragment): Rop protein, which maintains plasmids at low copy number; rop
   1444..1543    +  misc_feature   bom (fragment): basis of mobility region from pBR322
   1549..1706    -  CDS            lacZα (fragment): LacZα fragment of β-galactosidase; lacZ fragment
   1709..1949    +  promoter       U6 promoter: RNA polymerase III promoter for human U6 snRNA
   1979..2054    +  misc_RNA       gRNA scaffold: guide RNA scaffold for the Streptococcus pyogenes CRISPR/Cas9 system
   2055..2077    -  CDS            msGFP2 (fragment): photostable monomeric superfolder GFP (Valbuena et al., 2020)
   2117..2357    +  promoter       U6 promoter: RNA polymerase III promoter for human U6 snRNA
   2366..2386    -  CDS            VN155(I152L) (fragment): improved N-terminal fragment of mVenus for use in bimolecular fluorescence complementation (BiFC) (Kodama and Hu, 2010)
   2387..2462    +  misc_RNA       gRNA scaffold: guide RNA scaffold for the Streptococcus pyogenes CRISPR/Cas9 system
   2469..2512    +  misc_RNA       gRNA scaffold (fragment): guide RNA scaffold for the Streptococcus pyogenes CRISPR/Cas9 system
   2532..2549    +  misc_feature   MCS (fragment): pUC18/19 multiple cloning site
   2586..2602    -  protein_bind   lac operator: The lac repressor binds to the lac operator to inhibit transcription in E. coli. This inhibition can be relieved by adding lactose or isopropyl-β-D-thiogalactopyranoside (IPTG). lac repressor encoded by lacI
   2610..2640    -  promoter       lac promoter: promoter for the E. coli lac operon
   2655..2676    -  protein_bind   CAP binding site: CAP binding activates transcription in the presence of cAMP. E. coli catabolite activator protein
   2689..2781    -  CDS            lacI (fragment): lac repressor; lacI; The lac repressor binds to the lac operator to inhibit transcription in E. coli. This inhibition can be relieved by adding lactose or isopropyl-β-D-thiogalactopyranoside (IPTG).
   2964..76      -  rep_origin     ori (across the origin): high-copy-number ColE1/pMB1/pBR322/pUC origin of replication
>Addgene plasmid #232727 | PE-pegRNA(BG)-nsgRNA(BG) | addgene full sequence | sequence record 462122 | Addgene NGS Result
CAAACAAACCACCGCTGGTAGCGGTGGTTTTTTTGTTTGCAAGCAGCAGATTACGCGCAGAAAAAAAGGA
TCTCAAGAAGATCCTTTGATCTTTTCTACGGGGTCTGACGCTCAGTGGAACGAAAACTCACGTTAAGGGA
TTTTGGTCATGAGATTATCAAAAAGGATCTTCACCTAGATCCTTTTAAATTAAAAATGAAGTTTTAAATC
AATCTAAAGTATATATGAGTAAACTTGGTCTGACAGTTACCAATGCTTAATCAGTGAGGCACCTATCTCA
GCGATCTGTCTATTTCGTTCATCCATAGTTGCCTGACTCCCCGTCGTGTAGATAACTACGATACGGGAGG
GCTTACCATCTGGCCCCAGTGCTGCAATGATACCGCGAGACCCACGCTCACCGGCTCCAGATTTATCAGC
AATAAACCAGCCAGCCGGAAGGGCCGAGCGCAGAAGTGGTCCTGCAACTTTATCCGCCTCCATCCAGTCT
ATTAATTGTTGCCGGGAAGCTAGAGTAAGTAGTTCGCCAGTTAATAGTTTGCGCAACGTTGTTGCCATTG
CTACAGGCATCGTGGTGTCACGCTCGTCGTTTGGTATGGCTTCATTCAGCTCCGGTTCCCAACGATCAAG
GCGAGTTACATGATCCCCCATGTTGTGCAAAAAAGCGGTTAGCTCCTTCGGTCCTCCGATCGTTGTCAGA
AGTAAGTTGGCCGCAGTGTTATCACTCATGGTTATGGCAGCACTGCATAATTCTCTTACTGTCATGCCAT
CCGTAAGATGCTTTTCTGTGACTGGTGAGTACTCAACCAAGTCATTCTGAGAATAGTGTATGCGGCGACC
GAGTTGCTCTTGCCCGGCGTCAATACGGGATAATACCGCGCCACATAGCAGAACTTTAAAAGTGCTCATC
ATTGGAAAACGTTCTTCGGGGCGAAAACTCTCAAGGATCTTACCGCTGTTGAGATCCAGTTCGATGTAAC
CCACTCGTGCACCCAACTGATCTTCAGCATCTTTTACTTTCACCAGCGTTTCTGGGTGAGCAAAAACAGG
AAGGCAAAATGCCGCAAAAAAGGGAATAAGGGCGACACGGAAATGTTGAATACTCATACTCTTCCTTTTT
CAATATTATTGAAGCATTTATCAGGGTTATTGTCTCATGAGCGGATACATATTTGAATGTATTTAGAAAA
ATAAACAAATAGGGGTTCCGCGCACATTTCCCCGAAAAGTGCCACCTGACGTCTAAGAAACCATTATTAT
CATGACATTAACCTATAAAAATAGGCGTATCACGAGGCCCTTTCGTCTCGCGCGTTTCGGTGATGACGGT
GAAAACCTCTGACACATGCAGCTCCCGGAGACGGTCACAGCTTGTCTGTAAGCGGATGCCGGGAGCAGAC
AAGCCCGTCAGGGCGCGTCAGCGGGTGTTGGCGGGTGTCGGGGCTGGCTTAACTATGCGGCATCAGAGCA
GATTGTACTGAGAGTGCACCATATGCGGTGTGAAATACCGCACAGATGCGTAAGGAGAAAATACCGCATC
AGGCGCCATTCGCCATTCAGGCTGCGCAACTGTTGGGAAGGGCGATCGGTGCGGGCCTCTTCGCTATTAC
GCCAGCTGGCGAAAGGGGGATGTGCTGCAAGGCGATTAAGTTGGGTAACGCCAGGGTTTTCCCAGTCACG
ACGTTGTAAAACGACGGCCAGTGAATTCGAGGGCCTATTTCCCATGATTCCTTCATATTTGCATATACGA
TACAAGGCTGTTAGAGAGATAATTGGAATTAATTTGACTGTAAACACAAAGATATTAGTACAAAATACGT
GACGTAGAAAGTAATAATTTCTTGGGTAGTTTGCAGTTTTAAAATTATGTTTTAAAATGGACTATCATAT
GCTTACCGTAACTTGAAAGTATTTCGATTTCTTGGCTTTATATATCTTGTGGAAAGGACGAAACACCGCT
CGTGACCACCCTGACCCAGTTTTAGAGCTAGAAATAGCAAGTTAAAATAAGGCTAGTCCGTTATCAACTT
GAAAAAGTGGCACCGAGTCGGTGCCACGCCGTAGGTCAGGGTGGTCATTTTTTGTTTTCTGCAATCCGGC
AAAAAAGGGCTCTAGAGAGGGCCTATTTCCCATGATTCCTTCATATTTGCATATACGATACAAGGCTGTT
AGAGAGATAATTGGAATTAATTTGACTGTAAACACAAAGATATTAGTACAAAATACGTGACGTAGAAAGT
AATAATTTCTTGGGTAGTTTGCAGTTTTAAAATTATGTTTTAAAATGGACTATCATATGCTTACCGTAAC
TTGAAAGTATTTCGATTTCTTGGCTTTATATATCTTGTGGAAAGGACGAAACACCGGACGTAGCCTTCGG
GCATGGGTTTTAGAGCTAGAAATAGCAAGTTAAAATAAGGCTAGTCCGTTATCAACTTGAAAAAGTGGCA
CCGAGTCGGTGCTTTTTTGTTTTAGAGCTAGAAATAGCAAGTTAAAATAAGGCTAGTCCGTTTTTAGCGC
GTGCGCCAATTCTGCAGGCATGCAAGCTTGGCGTAATCATGGTCATAGCTGTTTCCTGTGTGAAATTGTT
ATCCGCTCACAATTCCACACAACATACGAGCCGGAAGCATAAAGTGTAAAGCCTGGGGTGCCTAATGAGT
GAGCTAACTCACATTAATTGCGTTGCGCTCACTGCCCGCTTTCCAGTCGGGAAACCTGTCGTGCCAGCTG
CATTAATGAATCGGCCAACGCGCGGGGAGAGGCGGTTTGCGTATTGGGCGCTCTTCCGCTTCCTCGCTCA
CTGACTCGCTGCGCTCGGTCGTTCGGCTGCGGCGAGCGGTATCAGCTCACTCAAAGGCGGTAATACGGTT
ATCCACAGAATCAGGGGATAACGCAGGAAAGAACATGTGAGCAAAAGGCCAGCAAAAGGCCAGGAACCGT
AAAAAGGCCGCGTTGCTGGCGTTTTTCCATAGGCTCCGCCCCCCTGACGAGCATCACAAAAATCGACGCT
CAAGTCAGAGGTGGCGAAACCCGACAGGACTATAAAGATACCAGGCGTTTCCCCCTGGAAGCTCCCTCGT
GCGCTCTCCTGTTCCGACCCTGCCGCTTACCGGATACCTGTCCGCCTTTCTCCCTTCGGGAAGCGTGGCG
CTTTCTCATAGCTCACGCTGTAGGTATCTCAGTTCGGTGTAGGTCGTTCGCTCCAAGCTGGGCTGTGTGC
ACGAACCCCCCGTTCAGCCCGACCGCTGCGCCTTATCCGGTAACTATCGTCTTGAGTCCAACCCGGTAAG
ACACGACTTATCGCCACTGGCAGCAGCCACTGGTAACAGGATTAGCAGAGCGAGGTATGTAGGCGGTGCT
ACAGAGTTCTTGAAGTGGTGGCCTAACTACGGCTACACTAGAAGAACAGTATTTGGTATCTGCGCTCTGC
TGAAGCCAGTTACCTTCGGAAAAAGAGTTGGTAGCTCTTGATCCGG
